Addgene plasmid #161121: pDONR221-SLC10A5_STOP
Purpose: Gateway entry clone with codon-optimized ORF sequence for subcloning into custom expression vectors. Contains a STOP codon at the end of the codon-optimized ORF sequence.
Depositing lab: RESOLUTE Consortium & Giulio Superti-Furga. Depositing organization: CeMM Research Center for Molecular Medicine. Publication: The RESOLUTE consortium: unlocking SLC transporters for drug discovery. Superti-Furga G, Lackner D, Wiedmer T, Ingles-Prieto A, Barbosa B, Girardi E, Goldmann U, Gurtl B, Klavins K, Klimek C, Lindinger S, Lineiro-Retes E, Muller AC, Onstein S, Redinger G, Reil D, Sedlyarov V, Wolf G, Crawford M, Everley R, ... Steppan CM. Nat Rev Drug Discov. 2020 Jul;19(7):429-430. doi: 10.1038/d41573-020-00056-6. PubMed 32265506.
Backbone
  Vector backbone: pDONR221
  Backbone manufacturer: ThermoFisher Scientific
  Backbone size w/o insert (bp): 2550
  Vector type: Mammalian Expression
Growth in bacteria
  Bacterial resistance: Kanamycin, 50 μg/mL
  Growth temperature: 37°C
  Growth strain: NEB Stable
  Copy number: High Copy
Gene/Insert
  Gene/Insert name: SLC10A5
  Species: H. sapiens (human)
  Insert size (bp): 1317
  Entrez Gene: SLC10A5 (a.k.a. P5)
  Cloning method: Gateway Cloning
  Sequencing primers: 5′ M13-fwd; 3′ M13-rev
Terms and licenses: Academic/Nonprofit Terms; Industry Terms
Depositor comments: This plasmid contains a STOP codon at the end of the codon-optimized ORF. For the version of this plasmid that does not contain a STOP codon, please see Addgene plasmid 131955 For more information on the full Resolute plasmid collection, please see www.addgene.org/depositor-collections/re-solute/. Please provide your feedback on this plasmid to the RESOLUTE consortium by filling out their RESOLUTE repository feedback form: https://forms.office.com/Pages/ResponsePage.aspx?id=0e05yklzmkS7rjFGQL4N7z4feCLQvEJAmVcOCM_u885UN1JJRko0Ukg4TVQwNTZLOUxPQVJWT1NHUCQlQCN0PWcu
How to cite: pDONR221-SLC10A5_STOP was a gift from RESOLUTE Consortium & Giulio Superti-Furga (Addgene plasmid # 161121 ; http://n2t.net/addgene:161121 ; RRID:Addgene_161121)
