[The description below was written by a language model from this plasmid's Addgene catalogue record and pLannotate feature annotations shown in this document.]
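Description:
pDONR221-SLC10A5_STOP is a Gateway entry clone built on the ThermoFisher pDONR221 backbone, carrying a codon-optimized open reading frame for human SLC10A5 (also known as P5), a member of the solute carrier family 10. The sequenced plasmid is 3,867 nt. It is maintained in E. coli through a high-copy ColE1/pUC-type origin of replication and selected with kanamycin via the aph(3')-Ia KanR gene.

The SLC10A5 coding sequence (insert listed as 1,317 bp) sits between attL1 and attL2, the recombination sites used by LR Clonase to transfer an insert directionally into any attR-containing destination vector. Although the catalogue classifies the plasmid as a mammalian expression vector, the feature table shows no eukaryotic promoter or polyadenylation signal driving the ORF, so expression depends on the destination vector chosen by the user. The rrnB T1 and T2 terminators lie upstream of the attL1 side and insulate the cassette from read-through transcription in bacteria. A T7 promoter lies just beyond attL2, oriented back toward the insert. The short lacI and lacZα fragments are backbone remnants rather than functional genes. M13 forward and reverse priming sites flank the cassette for sequence verification.

The ORF ends in a STOP codon, so this version suits expression of untagged or N-terminally tagged protein, since C-terminal fusions encoded by a destination vector would not be translated. A companion clone lacking the STOP codon exists for C-terminal tagging. The plasmid belongs to a consortium collection of solute carrier transporter clones intended for subcloning into custom expression vectors for functional and drug-discovery studies.
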