Features (pLannotate 1.2.2; 10 found; start..end, strand, type, name):
    121..213     +  CDS            lacI (fragment): lac repressor; lacI; The lac repressor binds to the lac operator to inhibit transcription in E. coli. This inhibition can be relieved by adding lactose or isopropyl-β-D-thiogalactopyranoside (IPTG).
    268..295     -  terminator     rrnB T2 terminator: transcription terminator T2 from the E. coli rrnB gene
    427..470     +  terminator     rrnB T1 terminator: Escherichia coli rrnB; transcription terminator T1 from the E. coli rrnB gene
    517..553     -  CDS            lacZα (fragment): LacZα fragment of β-galactosidase; lacZ fragment
    569..668     +  protein_bind   attL1: mutant version of attL; recombination site for the Gateway® LR reaction LR Clonase™
    674..1987    +  CDS            SLC10A5: NTCP5_HUMAN - Experimental evidence at transcript level: Swiss-Prot protein existence level 2. From Homo sapiens (Human).
   1992..2091    -  protein_bind   attL2: mutant version of attL; recombination site for the Gateway® LR reaction LR Clonase™
   2109..2127    -  promoter       T7 promoter: promoter for bacteriophage T7 RNA polymerase
   2261..3070    +  CDS            KanR: aminoglycoside phosphotransferase; aph(3')-Ia; confers resistance to kanamycin in bacteria or G418 (Geneticin®) in eukaryotes
   3217..3805    +  rep_origin     ori: high-copy-number ColE1/pMB1/pBR322/pUC origin of replication
>Addgene plasmid #161121 | pDONR221-SLC10A5_STOP | addgene full sequence | sequence record 435718 | Addgene NGS Result
CTTTCCTGCGTTATCCCCTGATTCTGTGGATAACCGTATTACCGCCTTTGAGTGAGCTGATACCGCTCGC
CGCAGCCGAACGACCGAGCGCAGCGAGTCAGTGAGCGAGGAAGCGGAAGAGCGCCCAATACGCAAACCGC
CTCTCCCCGCGCGTTGGCCGATTCATTAATGCAGCTGGCACGACAGGTTTCCCGACTGGAAAGCGGGCAG
TGAGCGCAACGCAATTAATACGCGTACCGCTAGCCAGGAAGAGTTTGTAGAAACGCAAAAAGGCCATCCG
TCAGGATGGCCTTCTGCTTAGTTTGATGCCTGGCAGTTTATGGCGGGCGTCCTGCCCGCCACCCTCCGGG
CCGTTGCTTCACAACGTTCAAATCCGCTCCCGGCGGATTTGTCCTACTCAGGAGAGCGTTCACCGACAAA
CAACAGATAAAACGAAAGGCCCAGTCTTCCGACTGAGCCTTTCGTTTTATTTGATGCCTGGCAGTTCCCT
ACTCTCGCGTTAACGCTAGCATGGATGTTTTCCCAGTCACGACGTTGTAAAACGACGGCCAGTCTTAAGC
TCGGGCCCCAAATAATGATTTTATTTTGACTGATAGTGACCTGTTCGTTGCAACACATTGATGAGCAATG
CTTTTTTATAATGCCAACTTTGTACAAAAAAGCAGGCTCCACCATGATCAGGAAGCTGTTCATCGTGCTG
CTGCTGCTGCTGGTGACAATCGAGGAGGCCCGCATGAGCTCCCTGAGCTTTCTGAACATCGAGAAGACAG
AGATCCTGTTCTTTACCAAGACAGAGGAGACCATCCTGGTGTCTAGCTCCTACGAGAACAAGCGGCCCAA
TTCTAGCCACCTGTTCGTGAAGATCGAGGACCCTAAGATCCTGCAGATGGTGAATGTGGCCAAGAAGATC
TCCTCTGACGCCACAAACTTTACCATCAATCTGGTGACCGATGAGGAGGGCGAGACAAACGTGACCATCC
AGCTGTGGGATAGCGAGGGCAGGCAGGAGCGCCTGATCGAGGAGATCAAGAATGTGAAGGTGAAGGTGCT
GAAGCAGAAGGACTCCCTGCTGCAGGCCCCAATGCACATCGATCGGAACATCCTGATGCTGATCCTGCCC
CTGATCCTGCTGAATAAGTGCGCCTTCGGCTGTAAGATCGAGCTGCAGCTGTTTCAGACAGTGTGGAAGA
GACCACTGCCTGTGATCCTGGGAGCAGTGACCCAGTTCTTTCTGATGCCTTTCTGCGGCTTTCTGCTGTC
TCAGATCGTGGCCCTGCCAGAGGCACAGGCCTTCGGCGTGGTCATGACCTGCACATGTCCAGGAGGAGGA
GGAGGATATCTGTTCGCACTGCTGCTGGACGGCGACTTCACCCTGGCCATCCTGATGACCTGTACAAGCA
CCCTGCTGGCCCTGATCATGATGCCCGTGAACAGCTACATCTATTCCAGGATCCTGGGCCTGTCCGGCAC
ATTCCACATCCCCGTGAGCAAGATCGTGAGCACCCTGCTGTTTATCCTGGTGCCAGTGTCTATCGGCATC
GTGATCAAGCACCGCATCCCCGAGAAGGCCTCTTTCCTGGAGCGGATCATCAGACCTCTGAGCTTCATCC
TGATGTTTGTGGGCATCTACCTGACATTCACCGTGGGCCTGGTGTTTCTGAAGACAGACAATCTGGAAGT
GATCCTGCTGGGACTGCTGGTGCCCGCCCTGGGCCTGCTGTTCGGCTATTCCTTTGCCAAGGTGTGCACA
CTGCCACTGCCCGTGTGCAAGACCGTGGCCATCGAGAGCGGCATGCTGAACTCCTTCCTGGCCCTGGCCG
TGATCCAGCTGTCCTTTCCTCAGTCTAAGGCCAATCTGGCATCCGTGGCACCATTCACCGTGGCAATGTG
CTCTGGCTGTGAGATGCTGCTGATCATCCTGGTGTACAAGGCCAAGAAGAGATGCATCTTCTTTCTGCAG
GATAAGCGGAAGAGAAACTTTCTGATCTAAGACCCAGCTTTCTTGTACAAAGTTGGCATTATAAGAAAGC
ATTGCTTATCAATTTGTTGCAACGAACAGGTCACTATCAGTCAAAATAAAATCATTATTTGCCATCCAGC
TGATATCCCCTATAGTGAGTCGTATTACATGGTCATAGCTGTTTCCTGGCAGCTCTGGCCCGTGTCTCAA
AATCTCTGATGTTACATTGCACAAGATAAAAATATATCATCATGAACAATAAAACTGTCTGCTTACATAA
ACAGTAATACAAGGGGTGTTATGAGCCATATTCAACGGGAAACGTCGAGGCCGCGATTAAATTCCAACAT
GGATGCTGATTTATATGGGTATAAATGGGCTCGCGATAATGTCGGGCAATCAGGTGCGACAATCTATCGC
TTGTATGGGAAGCCCGATGCGCCAGAGTTGTTTCTGAAACATGGCAAAGGTAGCGTTGCCAATGATGTTA
CAGATGAGATGGTCAGACTAAACTGGCTGACGGAATTTATGCCTCTTCCGACCATCAAGCATTTTATCCG
TACTCCTGATGATGCATGGTTACTCACCACTGCGATCCCCGGAAAAACAGCATTCCAGGTATTAGAAGAA
TATCCTGATTCAGGTGAAAATATTGTTGATGCGCTGGCAGTGTTCCTGCGCCGGTTGCATTCGATTCCTG
TTTGTAATTGTCCTTTTAACAGCGATCGCGTATTTCGTCTCGCTCAGGCGCAATCACGAATGAATAACGG
TTTGGTTGATGCGAGTGATTTTGATGACGAGCGTAATGGCTGGCCTGTTGAACAAGTCTGGAAAGAAATG
CATAAACTTTTGCCATTCTCACCGGATTCAGTCGTCACTCATGGTGATTTCTCACTTGATAACCTTATTT
TTGACGAGGGGAAATTAATAGGTTGTATTGATGTTGGACGAGTCGGAATCGCAGACCGATACCAGGATCT
TGCCATCCTATGGAACTGCCTCGGTGAGTTTTCTCCTTCATTACAGAAACGGCTTTTTCAAAAATATGGT
ATTGATAATCCTGATATGAATAAATTGCAGTTTCATTTGATGCTCGATGAGTTTTTCTAATCAGAATTGG
TTAATTGGTTGTAACACTGGCAGAGCATTACGCTGACTTGACGGGACGGCGCAAGCTCATGACCAAAATC
CCTTAACGTGAGTTACGCGTCGTTCCACTGAGCGTCAGACCCCGTAGAAAAGATCAAAGGATCTTCTTGA
GATCCTTTTTTTCTGCGCGTAATCTGCTGCTTGCAAACAAAAAAACCACCGCTACCAGCGGTGGTTTGTT
TGCCGGATCAAGAGCTACCAACTCTTTTTCCGAAGGTAACTGGCTTCAGCAGAGCGCAGATACCAAATAC
TGTTCTTCTAGTGTAGCCGTAGTTAGGCCACCACTTCAAGAACTCTGTAGCACCGCCTACATACCTCGCT
CTGCTAATCCTGTTACCAGTGGCTGCTGCCAGTGGCGATAAGTCGTGTCTTACCGGGTTGGACTCAAGAC
GATAGTTACCGGATAAGGCGCAGCGGTCGGGCTGAACGGGGGGTTCGTGCACACAGCCCAGCTTGGAGCG
AACGACCTACACCGAACTGAGATACCTACAGCGTGAGCTATGAGAAAGCGCCACGCTTCCCGAAGGGAGA
AAGGCGGACAGGTATCCGGTAAGCGGCAGGGTCGGAACAGGAGAGCGCACGAGGGAGCTTCCAGGGGGAA
ACGCCTGGTATCTTTATAGTCCTGTCGGGTTTCGCCACCTCTGACTTGAGCGTCGATTTTTGTGATGCTC
GTCAGGGGGGCGGAGCCTATGGAAAAACGCCAGCAACGCGGCCTTTTTACGGTTCCTGGCCTTTTGCTGG
CCTTTTGCTCACATGTT
