Features (pLannotate 1.2.2; 10 found; start..end, strand, type, name):
    121..213     +  CDS            lacI (fragment): lac repressor; lacI; The lac repressor binds to the lac operator to inhibit transcription in E. coli. This inhibition can be relieved by adding lactose or isopropyl-β-D-thiogalactopyranoside (IPTG).
    268..295     -  terminator     rrnB T2 terminator: transcription terminator T2 from the E. coli rrnB gene
    427..470     +  terminator     rrnB T1 terminator: Escherichia coli rrnB; transcription terminator T1 from the E. coli rrnB gene
    517..553     -  CDS            lacZα (fragment): LacZα fragment of β-galactosidase; lacZ fragment
    569..668     +  protein_bind   attL1: mutant version of attL; recombination site for the Gateway® LR reaction LR Clonase™
    674..1987    +  CDS            SLC10A5: NTCP5_HUMAN - Experimental evidence at transcript level: Swiss-Prot protein existence level 2. From Homo sapiens (Human).
   1992..2091    -  protein_bind   attL2: mutant version of attL; recombination site for the Gateway® LR reaction LR Clonase™
   2109..2127    -  promoter       T7 promoter: promoter for bacteriophage T7 RNA polymerase
   2261..3070    +  CDS            KanR: aminoglycoside phosphotransferase; aph(3')-Ia; confers resistance to kanamycin in bacteria or G418 (Geneticin®) in eukaryotes
   3217..3805    +  rep_origin     ori: high-copy-number ColE1/pMB1/pBR322/pUC origin of replication
>Addgene plasmid #161121 | pDONR221-SLC10A5_STOP | analyzer sequence | sequence record 312176
CTTTCCTGCGTTATCCCCTGATTCTGTGGATAACCGTATTACCGCCTTTGAGTGAGCTGATACCGCTCGC
CGCAGCCGAACGACCGAGCGCAGCGAGTCAGTGAGCGAGGAAGCGGAAGAGCGCCCAATACGCAAACCGC
CTCTCCCCGCGCGTTGGCCGATTCATTAATGCAGCTGGCACGACAGGTTTCCCGACTGGAAAGCGGGCAG
TGAGCGCAACGCAATTAATACGCGTACCGCTAGCCAGGAAGAGTTTGTAGAAACGCAAAAAGGCCATCCG
TCAGGATGGCCTTCTGCTTAGTTTGATGCCTGGCAGTTTATGGCGGGCGTCCTGCCCGCCACCCTCCGGG
CCGTTGCTTCACAACGTTCAAATCCGCTCCCGGCGGATTTGTCCTACTCAGGAGAGCGTTCACCGACAAA
CAACAGATAAAACGAAAGGCCCAGTCTTCCGACTGAGCCTTTCGTTTTATTTGATGCCTGGCAGTTCCCT
ACTCTCGCGTTAACGCTAGCATGGATGTTTTCCCAGTCACGACGTTGTAAAACGACGGCCAGTCTTAAGC
TCGGGCCCCAAATAATGATTTTATTTTGACTGATAGTGACCTGTTCGTTGCAACACATTGATGAGCAATG
CTTTTTTATAATGCCAACTTTGTACAAAAAAGCAGGCTCCACCATGATCAGGAAGCTGTTCATCGTGCTG
CTGCTGCTGCTGGTGACAATCGAGGAGGCCCGCATGAGCTCCCTGAGCTTTCTGAACATCGAGAAGACAG
AGATCCTGTTCTTTACCAAGACAGAGGAGACCATCCTGGTGTCTAGCTCCTACGAGAACAAGCGGCCCAA
TTCTAGCCACCTGTTCGTGAAGATCGAGGACCCTAAGATCCTGCAGATGGTGAATGTGGCCAAGAAGATC
TCCTCTGACGCCACAAACTTTACCATCAATCTGGTGACCGATGAGGAGGGCGAGACAAACGTGACCATCC
AGCTGTGGGATAGCGAGGGCAGGCAGGAGCGCCTGATCGAGGAGATCAAGAATGTGAAGGTGAAGGTGCT
GAAGCAGAAGGACTCCCTGCTGCAGGCCCCAATGCACATCGATCGGAACATCCTGATGCTGATCCTGCCC
CTGATCCTGCTGAATAAGTGCGCCTTCGGCTGTAAGATCGAGCTGCAGCTGTTTCAGACAGTGTGGAAGA
GACCACTGCCTGTGATCCTGGGAGCAGTGACCCAGTTCTTTCTGATGCCTTTCTGCGGCTTTCTGCTGTC
TCAGATCGTGGCCCTGCCAGAGGCACAGGCCTTCGGCGTGGTCATGACCTGCACATGTCCAGGAGGAGGA
GGAGGATATCTGTTCGCACTGCTGCTGGACGGCGACTTCACCCTGGCCATCCTGATGACCTGTACAAGCA
CCCTGCTGGCCCTGATCATGATGCCCGTGAACAGCTACATCTATTCCAGGATCCTGGGCCTGTCCGGCAC
ATTCCACATCCCCGTGAGCAAGATCGTGAGCACCCTGCTGTTTATCCTGGTGCCAGTGTCTATCGGCATC
GTGATCAAGCACCGCATCCCCGAGAAGGCCTCTTTCCTGGAGCGGATCATCAGACCTCTGAGCTTCATCC
TGATGTTTGTGGGCATCTACCTGACATTCACCGTGGGCCTGGTGTTTCTGAAGACAGACAATCTGGAAGT
GATCCTGCTGGGACTGCTGGTGCCCGCCCTGGGCCTGCTGTTCGGCTATTCCTTTGCCAAGGTGTGCACA
CTGCCACTGCCCGTGTGCAAGACCGTGGCCATCGAGAGCGGCATGCTGAACTCCTTCCTGGCCCTGGCCG
TGATCCAGCTGTCCTTTCCTCAGTCTAAGGCCAATCTGGCATCCGTGGCACCATTCACCGTGGCAATGTG
CTCTGGCTGTGAGATGCTGCTGATCATCCTGGTGTACAAGGCCAAGAAGAGATGCATCTTCTTTCTGCAG
GATAAGCGGAAGAGAAACTTTCTGATCTAAGACCCAGCTTTCTTGTACAAAGTTGGCATTATAAGAAAGC
ATTGCTTATCAATTTGTTGCAACGAACAGGTCACTATCAGTCAAAATAAAATCATTATTTGCCATCCAGC
TGATATCCCCTATAGTGAGTCGTATTACATGGTCATAGCTGTTTCCTGGCAGCTCTGGCCCGTGTCTCAA
AATCTCTGATGTTACATTGCACAAGATAAAATAATATCATCATGAACAATAAAACTGTCTGCTTACATAA
ACAGTAATACAAGGGGTGTTATGAGCCATATTCAACGGGAAACGTCGAGGCCGCGATTAAATTCCAACAT
GGATGCTGATTTATATGGGTATAAATGGGCTCGCGATAATGTCGGGCAATCAGGTGCGACAATCTATCGC
TTGTATGGGAAGCCCGATGCGCCAGAGTTGTTTCTGAAACATGGCAAAGGTAGCGTTGCCAATGATGTTA
CAGATGAGATGGTCAGACTAAACTGGCTGACGGAATTTATGCCTCTTCCGACCATCAAGCATTTTATCCG
TACTCCTGATGATGCATGGTTACTCACCACTGCGATCCCCGGAAAAACAGCATTCCAGGTATTAGAAGAA
TATCCTGATTCAGGTGAAAATATTGTTGATGCGCTGGCAGTGTTCCTGCGCCGGTTGCATTCGATTCCTG
TTTGTAATTGTCCTTTTAACAGCGATCGCGTATTTCGTCTCGCTCAGGCGCAATCACGAATGAATAACGG
TTTGGTTGATGCGAGTGATTTTGATGACGAGCGTAATGGCTGGCCTGTTGAACAAGTCTGGAAAGAAATG
CATAAACTTTTGCCATTCTCACCGGATTCAGTCGTCACTCATGGTGATTTCTCACTTGATAACCTTATTT
TTGACGAGGGGAAATTAATAGGTTGTATTGATGTTGGACGAGTCGGAATCGCAGACCGATACCAGGATCT
TGCCATCCTATGGAACTGCCTCGGTGAGTTTTCTCCTTCATTACAGAAACGGCTTTTTCAAAAATATGGT
ATTGATAATCCTGATATGAATAAATTGCAGTTTCATTTGATGCTCGATGAGTTTTTCTAATCAGAATTGG
TTAATTGGTTGTAACACTGGCAGAGCATTACGCTGACTTGACGGGACGGCGCAAGCTCATGACCAAAATC
CCTTAACGTGAGTTACGCGTCGTTCCACTGAGCGTCAGACCCCGTAGAAAAGATCAAAGGATCTTCTTGA
GATCCTTTTTTTCTGCGCGTAATCTGCTGCTTGCAAACAAAAAAACCACCGCTACCAGCGGTGGTTTGTT
TGCCGGATCAAGAGCTACCAACTCTTTTTCCGAAGGTAACTGGCTTCAGCAGAGCGCAGATACCAAATAC
TGTTCTTCTAGTGTAGCCGTAGTTAGGCCACCACTTCAAGAACTCTGTAGCACCGCCTACATACCTCGCT
CTGCTAATCCTGTTACCAGTGGCTGCTGCCAGTGGCGATAAGTCGTGTCTTACCGGGTTGGACTCAAGAC
GATAGTTACCGGATAAGGCGCAGCGGTCGGGCTGAACGGGGGGTTCGTGCACACAGCCCAGCTTGGAGCG
AACGACCTACACCGAACTGAGATACCTACAGCGTGAGCTATGAGAAAGCGCCACGCTTCCCGAAGGGAGA
AAGGCGGACAGGTATCCGGTAAGCGGCAGGGTCGGAACAGGAGAGCGCACGAGGGAGCTTCCAGGGGGAA
ACGCCTGGTATCTTTATAGTCCTGTCGGGTTTCGCCACCTCTGACTTGAGCGTCGATTTTTGTGATGCTC
GTCAGGGGGGCGGAGCCTATGGAAAAACGCCAGCAACGCGGCCTTTTTACGGTTCCTGGCCTTTTGCTGG
CCTTTTGCTCACATGTT
