>Addgene plasmid #161121 | pDONR221-SLC10A5_STOP | depositor partial sequence | sequence record 312177 | Codon-optimized ORF of SLC10A5
ATGATCAGGAAGCTGTTCATCGTGCTGCTGCTGCTGCTGGTGACAATCGAGGAGGCCCGCATGAGCTCCC
TGAGCTTTCTGAACATCGAGAAGACAGAGATCCTGTTCTTTACCAAGACAGAGGAGACCATCCTGGTGTC
TAGCTCCTACGAGAACAAGCGGCCCAATTCTAGCCACCTGTTCGTGAAGATCGAGGACCCTAAGATCCTG
CAGATGGTGAATGTGGCCAAGAAGATCTCCTCTGACGCCACAAACTTTACCATCAATCTGGTGACCGATG
AGGAGGGCGAGACAAACGTGACCATCCAGCTGTGGGATAGCGAGGGCAGGCAGGAGCGCCTGATCGAGGA
GATCAAGAATGTGAAGGTGAAGGTGCTGAAGCAGAAGGACTCCCTGCTGCAGGCCCCAATGCACATCGAT
CGGAACATCCTGATGCTGATCCTGCCCCTGATCCTGCTGAATAAGTGCGCCTTCGGCTGTAAGATCGAGC
TGCAGCTGTTTCAGACAGTGTGGAAGAGACCACTGCCTGTGATCCTGGGAGCAGTGACCCAGTTCTTTCT
GATGCCTTTCTGCGGCTTTCTGCTGTCTCAGATCGTGGCCCTGCCAGAGGCACAGGCCTTCGGCGTGGTC
ATGACCTGCACATGTCCAGGAGGAGGAGGAGGATATCTGTTCGCACTGCTGCTGGACGGCGACTTCACCC
TGGCCATCCTGATGACCTGTACAAGCACCCTGCTGGCCCTGATCATGATGCCCGTGAACAGCTACATCTA
TTCCAGGATCCTGGGCCTGTCCGGCACATTCCACATCCCCGTGAGCAAGATCGTGAGCACCCTGCTGTTT
ATCCTGGTGCCAGTGTCTATCGGCATCGTGATCAAGCACCGCATCCCCGAGAAGGCCTCTTTCCTGGAGC
GGATCATCAGACCTCTGAGCTTCATCCTGATGTTTGTGGGCATCTACCTGACATTCACCGTGGGCCTGGT
GTTTCTGAAGACAGACAATCTGGAAGTGATCCTGCTGGGACTGCTGGTGCCCGCCCTGGGCCTGCTGTTC
GGCTATTCCTTTGCCAAGGTGTGCACACTGCCACTGCCCGTGTGCAAGACCGTGGCCATCGAGAGCGGCA
TGCTGAACTCCTTCCTGGCCCTGGCCGTGATCCAGCTGTCCTTTCCTCAGTCTAAGGCCAATCTGGCATC
CGTGGCACCATTCACCGTGGCAATGTGCTCTGGCTGTGAGATGCTGCTGATCATCCTGGTGTACAAGGCC
AAGAAGAGATGCATCTTCTTTCTGCAGGATAAGCGGAAGAGAAACTTTCTGATCTAA
